>Addgene plasmid #155354 | CRY2olig-BFP-YTHDF1(D401N)-C | addgene full sequence | sequence record 315181 | Addgene NGS Result
GGCCTCCGCGCCGGGTTTTGGCGCCTCCCGCGGGCGCCCCCCTCCTCACGGCGAGCGCTGCCACGTCAGA
CGAAGGGCGCAGCGAGCGTCCTGATCCTTCCGCCCGGACGCTCAGGACAGCGGCCCGCTGCTCATAAGAC
TCGGCCTTAGAACCCCAGTATCAGCAGAAGGACATTTTAGGACGGGACTTGGGTGACTCTAGGGCACTGG
TTTTCTTTCCAGAGAGCGGAACAGGCGAGGAAAAGTAGTCCCTTCTCGGCGATTCTGCGGAGGGATCTCC
GTGGGGCGGTGAACGCCGATGATTATATAAGGACGCGCCGGGTGTGGCACAGCTAGTTCCGTCGCAGCCG
GGATTTGGGTCGCGGTTCTTGTTTGTGGATCGCTGTGATCGTCACTTGGTGAGTAGCGGGCTGCTGGGCT
GGCCGGGGCTTTCGTGGCCGCCGGGCCGCTCGGTGGGACGGAAGCGTGTGGAGAGACCGCCAAGGGCTGT
AGTCTGGGTCCGCGAGCAAGGTTGCCCTGAACTGGGGGTTGGGGGGAGCGCAGCAAAATGGCGGCTGTTC
CCGAGTCTTGAATGGAAGACGCTTGTGAGGCGGGCTGTGAGGTCGTTGAAACAAGGTGGGGGGCATGGTG
GGCGGCAAGAACCCAAGGTCTTGAGGCCTTCGCTAATGCGGGAAAGCTCTTATTCGGGTGAGATGGGCTG
GGGCACCATCTGGGGACCCTGACGTGAAGTTTGTCACTGACTGGAGAACTCGGTTTGTCGTCTGTTGCGG
GGGCGGCAGTTATGGCGGTGCCGTTGGGCAGTGCACCCGTACCTTTGGGAGCGCGCGCCCTCGTCGTGTC
GTGACGTCACCCGTTCTGTTGGCTTATAATGCAGGGTGGGGCCACCTGCCGGTAGGTGTGCGGTAGGCTT
TTCTCCGTCGCAGGACGCAGGGTTCGGGCCTAGGGTAGGCTCTCCTGAATCGACAGGCGCCGGACCTCTG
GTGAGGGGAGGGATAAGTGAGGCGTCAGTTTCTTTGGTCGGTTTTATGTACCTATCTTCTTAAGTAGCTG
AAGCTCCGGTTTTGAACTATGCGCTCGGGGTTGGCGAGTGTGTTTTGTGAAGTTTTTTAGGCACCTTTTG
AAATGTAATCATTTGGGTCAATATGTAATTTTCAGTGTTAGACTAGTAAATTGTCCGCTAAATTCTGGCC
GTTTTTGGCTTTTTTGTTAGACAGGATCCGCCACCATGAAGATGGACAAAAAGACTATAGTTTGGTTTAG
AAGAGACCTAAGGATTGAGGATAATCCTGCATTAGCAGCAGCTGCTCACGAAGGATCTGTTTTTCCTGTC
TTCATTTGGTGTCCTGAAGAAGAAGGACAGTTTTATCCTGGAAGAGCTTCAAGATGGTGGATGAAACAAT
CACTTGCTCACTTATCTCAATCCTTGAAGGCTCTTGGATCTGACCTCACTTTAATCAAAACCCACAACAC
GATTTCAGCGATCTTGGATTGTATCCGCGTTACCGGTGCTACAAAAGTCGTCTTTAACCACCTCTATGAT
CCTGTTTCGTTAGTTCGGGACCATACCGTAAAGGAGAAGCTGGTGGAACGTGGGATCTCTGTGCAAAGCT
ACAATGGAGATCTATTGTATGAACCGTGGGAGATATACTGCGAAAAGGGCAAACCTTTTACGAGTTTCAA
TTCTTACTGGAAGAAATGCTTAGATATGTCGATTGAATCCGTTATGCTTCCTCCTCCTTGGCGGTTGATG
CCAATAACTGCAGCGGCTGAAGCGATTTGGGCGTGTTCGATTGAAGAACTAGGGCTGGAGAATGAGGCCG
AGAAACCGAGCAATGCGTTGTTAACTAGAGCTTGGTCTCCAGGATGGAGCAATGCTGATAAGTTACTAAA
TGAGTTCATCGAGAAGCAGTTGATAGATTATGCAAAGAACAGCAAGAAAGTTGTTGGGAATTCTACTTCA
CTACTTTCTCCGTATCTCCATTTCGGGGAAATAAGCGTCAGACACGTTTTCCAGTGTGCCCGGATGAAAC
AAATTATATGGGCAAGAGATAAGAACAGTGAAGGAGAAGAAAGTGCAGATCTTTTTCTTAGGGGAATCGG
TTTAAGAGAGTATTCTCGGTATATATGTTTCAACTTCCCGTTTACTCACGAGCAATCGTTGTTGAGTCAT
CTTCGGTTTTTCCCTTGGGATGCTGATGTTGATAAGTTCAAGGCCTGGAGACAAGGCAGGACCGGTTATC
CGTTGGTGGATGCCGGAATGAGAGAGCTTTGGGCTACCGGATGGATGCATAACAGAATAAGAGTGATTGT
TTCAAGCTTTGCTGTGAAGTTTCTTCTCCTTCCATGGAAATGGGGAATGAAGTATTTCTGGGATACACTT
TTGGATGCTGATTTGGAATGTGACATCCTTGGCTGGCAGTATATCTCTGGGAGTATCCCCGATGGCCACG
AGCTTGATCGCTTGGACAATCCCGCGTTACAAGGCGCCAAATATGACCCAGAAGGTGAGTACATAAGGCA
ATGGCTTCCCGAGCTTGCGAGATTGCCAACTGAATGGATCCATCATCCATGGGACGCTCCTTTAACCGTA
CTCAAAGCTTCTGGTGTGGAACTCGGAACAAACTATGCGAAACCCATTGTAGACATCGACACAGCTCGTG
AGCTACTAGCTAAAGCTATTTCAAGAACCCGTGGAGCACAGATCATGATCGGAGCAGCAGCCCGGGATCC
ACCGGTCGCCACCGATCCAGGTGGTGGTTCAGGAGGCGGCGGAGGTGGAGGTGGAAGCGGTAGCGAGCTG
ATTAAGGAGAACATGCACATGAAGCTGTACATGGAGGGCACCGTGGACAACCATCACTTCAAGTGCACAT
CCGAGGGCGAAGGCAAGCCCTACGAGGGCACCCAGACCATGAGAATCAAGGTGGTCGAGGGCGGCCCTCT
CCCCTTCGCCTTCGACATCCTGGCTACTAGCTTCCTCTACGGCAGCAAGACCTTCATCAACCACACCCAG
GGCATCCCCGACTTCTTCAAGCAGTCCTTCCCTGAGGGCTTCACATGGGAGAGAGTCACCACATACGAAG
ACGGGGGCGTGCTGACCGCTACCCAGGACACCAGCCTCCAGGACGGCTGCCTCATCTACAACGTCAAGAT
CAGAGGGGTGAACTTCACATCCAACGGCCCTGTGATGCAGAAGAAAACACTCGGCTGGGAGGCCTTCACC
GAGACGCTGTACCCCGCTGACGGCGGCCTGGAAGGCAGAAACGACATGGCCCTGAAGCTCGTGGGCGGGA
GCCATCTGATCGCAAACATCAAGACCACATATAGATCCAAGAAACCCGCTAAGAACCTCAAGATGCCTGG
CGTCTACTATGTGGACTACAGACTGGAAAGAATCAAGGAGGCCAACAACGAGACCTACGTCGAGCAGCAC
GAGGTGGCAGTGGCCAGATACTGCGACCTCCCTAGCAAACTGGGGCACAAGCTTAATGGTGGAGGTAGTG
GAAGTGGCGGAAGCGGAAGCCTAGGCGCGCCCATAAAGCATAACATGGACATTGGCACCTGGGATAACAA
GGGGCCTGTGCCGAAGGCCCCAGTCCCCCAGCAGGCACCCTCTCCACAGGCTGCCCCACAGCCCCAGCAG
GTGGCTCAGCCTCTCCCAGCACAGCCCCCAGCTTTGGCTCAACCGCAGTATCAGAGCCCTCAGCAGCCAC
CCCAGACCCGCTGGGTTGCCCCACGCAACAGAAACGCGGCGTTTGGGCAGAGCGGAGGGGCTGGCAGCGA
TAGCAACTCTCCTGGAAACGTCCAGCCTAATTCTGCCCCCAGCGTCGAATCCCACCCCGTCCTTGAAAAA
CTGAAGGCTGCTCACAGCTACAACCCGAAAGAGTTTGAGTGGAATCTGAAAAGCGGGCGTGTGTTCATCA
TCAAGAGCTACTCTGAGGACAACATCCACCGCTCCATTAAGTACTCCATCTGGTGTAGCACAGAGCACGG
CAACAAGCGCCTGGACAGCGCCTTCCGCTGCATGAGCAGCAAGGGGCCCGTCTACCTGCTCTTCAGCGTC
AATGGGAGTGGGCATTTTTGTGGGGTGGCCGAGATGAAGTCCCCCGTGGACTACGGCACCAGTGCCGGGG
TCTGGTCTCAGGACAAGTGGAAGGGGAAGTTTGATGTCCAGTGGATTTTTGTTAAGGATGTACCCAATAA
CCAGCTCCGGCACATCAGGCTGGAGAATAACGACAACAAACCGGTCACAAACTCCCGGGACACCCAGGAG
GTGCCCTTAGAAAAAGCCAAGCAAGTGCTGAAAATTATCAGTTCCTACAAGCACACAACCTCCATCTTCG
ACGACTTTGCTCACTACGAGAAGCGCCAGGAGGAGGAGGAGGTGGTGCGCAAGGAACGGCAGAGTCGAAA
CAAACAACCTGCAGGTTGAATTCGATATCAAGCTTATCGATAATCAACCTCTGGATTACAAAATTTGTGA
AAGATTGACTGGTATTCTTAACTATGTTGCTCCTTTTACGCTATGTGGATACGCTGCTTTAATGCCTTTG
TATCATGCTATTGCTTCCCGTATGGCTTTCATTTTCTCCTCCTTGTATAAATCCTGGTTGCTGTCTCTTT
ATGAGGAGTTGTGGCCCGTTGTCAGGCAACGTGGCGTGGTGTGCACTGTGTTTGCTGACGCAACCCCCAC
TGGTTGGGGCATTGCCACCACCTGTCAGCTCCTTTCCGGGACTTTCGCTTTCCCCCTCCCTATTGCCACG
GCGGAACTCATCGCCGCCTGCCTTGCCCGCTGCTGGACAGGGGCTCGGCTGTTGGGCACTGACAATTCCG
TGGTGTTGTCGGGGAAATCATCGTCCTTTCCTTGGCTGCTCGCCTGTGTTGCCACCTGGATTCTGCGCGG
GACGTCCTTCTGCTACGTCCCTTCGGCCCTCAATCCAGCGGACCTTCCTTCCCGCGGCCTGCTGCCGGCT
CTGCGGCCTCTTCCGCGTCTTCGCCTTCGCCCTCAGACGAGTCGGATCTCCCTTTGGGCCGCCTCCCCGC
ATCGATACCGTCGACCTCGAGACCTAGAAAAACATGGAGCAATCACAAGTAGCAATACAGCAGCTACCAA
TGCTGATTGTGCCTGGCTAGAAGCACAAGAGGAGGAGGAGGTGGGTTTTCCAGTCACACCTCAGGTACCT
TTAAGACCAATGACTTACAAGGCAGCTGTAGATCTTAGCCACTTTTTAAAAGAAAAGGGGGGACTGGAAG
GGCTAATTCACTCCCAACGAAGACAAGATATCCTTGATCTGTGGATCTACCACACACAAGGCTACTTCCC
TGATTGGCAGAACTACACACCAGGGCCAGGGATCAGATATCCACTGACCTTTGGATGGTGCTACAAGCTA
GTACCAGTTGAGCAAGAGAAGGTAGAAGAAGCCAATGAAGGAGAGAACACCCGCTTGTTACACCCTGTGA
GCCTGCATGGGATGGATGACCCGGAGAGAGAAGTATTAGAGTGGAGGTTTGACAGCCGCCTAGCATTTCA
TCACATGGCCCGAGAGCTGCATCCGGACTGTACTGGGTCTCTCTGGTTAGACCAGATCTGAGCCTGGGAG
CTCTCTGGCTAACTAGGGAACCCACTGCTTAAGCCTCAATAAAGCTTGCCTTGAGTGCTTCAAGTAGTGT
GTGCCCGTCTGTTGTGTGACTCTGGTAACTAGAGATCCCTCAGACCCTTTTAGTCAGTGTGGAAAATCTC
TAGCAGGGCCCGTTTAAACCCGCTGATCAGCCTCGACTGTGCCTTCTAGTTGCCAGCCATCTGTTGTTTG
CCCCTCCCCCGTGCCTTCCTTGACCCTGGAAGGTGCCACTCCCACTGTCCTTTCCTAATAAAATGAGGAA
ATTGCATCGCATTGTCTGAGTAGGTGTCATTCTATTCTGGGGGGTGGGGTGGGGCAGGACAGCAAGGGGG
AGGATTGGGAAGACAATAGCAGGCATGCTGGGGATGCGGTGGGCTCTATGGCTTCTGAGGCGGAAAGAAC
CAGCTGGGGCTCTAGGGGGTATCCCC
[124 nt withheld, positions 6047-6170]
C
[91 nt withheld, positions 6172-6262]
A
[49 nt withheld, positions 6264-6312]
CCTTTGACGTTGGAGTCCACGTTCTTT
[37 nt withheld, positions 6340-6376]
ACCCTATCTCGGTCTATTCTTTTGATTTATAAGGGATTTTGCCGATTTCGGCCTATTGGTTAAAAAATGA
GCTGATTTAACAAAAATTTAACGCGAATTAATTCTGTGGAATGTGTGTCAGTTAGGGTGTGGAAAGTCCC
CAGGCTCCCCAGCAGGCAGAAGTATGCAAAGCATGCATCTCAATTAGTCAGCAACCAGGTGTGGAAAGTC
CCCAGGCTCCCCAGCAGGCAGAAGTATGCAAAGCATGCATCTCAATTAGTCAGCAACCATAGTCCCGCCC
CTAACTCCGCCCATCCCGCCCCTAACTCCGCCCAGTTCCGCCCATTCTCCGCCCCATGGCTGACTAATTT
TTTTTATTTATGCAGAGGCCGAGGCCGCCTCTGCCTCTGAGCTATTCCAGAAGTAGTGAGGAGGCTTTTT
TGGAGGCCTAGGCTTTTGCAAAAAGCTCCCGGGAGCTTGTATATCCATTTTCGGATCTGATCAGCACGTG
TTGACAATTAATCATCGGCATAGTATATCGGCATAGTATAATACGACAAGGTGAGGAACTAAACCATGGC
CAAGTTGACCAGTGCCGTTCCGGTGCTCACCGCGCGCGACGTCGCCGGAGCGGTCGAGTTCTGGACCGAC
CGGCTCGGGTTCTCCCGGGACTTCGTGGAGGACGACTTCGCCGGTGTGGTCCGGGACGACGTGACCCTGT
TCATCAGCGCGGTCCAGGACCAGGTGGTGCCGGACAACACCCTGGCCTGGGTGTGGGTGCGCGGCCTGGA
CGAGCTGTACGCCGAGTGGTCGGAGGTCGTGTCCACGAACTTCCGGGACGCCTCCGGGCCGGCCATGACC
GAGATCGGCGAGCAGCCGTGGGGGCGGGAGTTCGCCCTGCGCGACCCGGCCGGCAACTGCGTGCACTTCG
TGGCCGAGGAGCAGGACTGACACGTGCTACGAGATTTCGATTCCACCGCCGCCTTCTATGAAAGGTTGGG
CTTCGGAATCGTTTTCCGGGACGCCGGCTGGATGATCCTCCAGCGCGGGGATCTCATGCTGGAGTTCTTC
GCCCACCCCAACTTGTTTATTGCAGCTTATAATGGTTACAAATAAAGCAATAGCATCACAAATTTCACAA
ATAAAGCATTTTTTTCACTGCATTCTAGTTGTGGTTTGTCCAAACTCATCAATGTATCTTATCATGTCTG
TATACCGTCGACCTCTAGCTAGAGCTTGGCGTAATCATGGTCATAGCTGTTTCCTGTGTGAAATTGTTAT
CCGCTCACAATTCCACACAACATACGAGCCGGAAGCATAAAGTGTAAAGCCTGGGGTGCCTAATGAGTGA
GCTAACTCACATTAATTGCGTTGCGCTCACTGCCCGCTTTCCAGTCGGGAAACCTGTCGTGCCAGCTGCA
TTAATGAATCGGCCAACGCGCGGGGAGAGGCGGTTTGCGTATTGGGCGCTCTTCCGCTTCCTCGCTCACT
GACTCGCTGCGCTCGGTCGTTCGGCTGCGGCGAGCGGTATCAGCTCACTCAAAGGCGGTAATACGGTTAT
CCACAGAATCAGGGGATAACGCAGGAAAGAACATGTGAGCAAAAGGCCAGCAAAAGGCCAGGAACCGTAA
AAAGGCCGCGTTGCTGGCGTTTTTCCATAGGCTCCGCCCCCCTGACGAGCATCACAAAAATCGACGCTCA
AGTCAGAGGTGGCGAAACCCGACAGGACTATAAAGATACCAGGCGTTTCCCCCTGGAAGCTCCCTCGTGC
GCTCTCCTGTTCCGACCCTGCCGCTTACCGGATACCTGTCCGCCTTTCTCCCTTCGGGAAGCGTGGCGCT
TTCTCATAGCTCACGCTGTAGGTATCTCAGTTCGGTGTAGGTCGTTCGCTCCAAGCTGGGCTGTGTGCAC
GAACCCCCCGTTCAGCCCGACCGCTGCGCCTTATCCGGTAACTATCGTCTTGAGTCCAACCCGGTAAGAC
ACGACTTATCGCCACTGGCAGCAGCCACTGGTAACAGGATTAGCAGAGCGAGGTATGTAGGCGGTGCTAC
AGAGTTCTTGAAGTGGTGGCCTAACTACGGCTACACTAGAAGAACAGTATTTGGTATCTGCGCTCTGCTG
AAGCCAGTTACCTTCGGAAAAAGAGTTGGTAGCTCTTGATCCGGCAAACAAACCACCGCTGGTAGCGGTG
GTTTTTTTGTTTGCAAGCAGCAGATTACGCGCAGAAAAAAAGGATCTCAAGAAGATCCTTTGATCTTTTC
TACGGGGTCTGACGCTCAGTGGAACGAAAACTCACGTTAAGGGATTTTGGTCATGAGATTATCAAAAAGG
ATCTTCACCTAGATCCTTTTAAATTAAAAATGAAGTTTTAAATCAATCTAAAGTATATATGAGTAAACTT
GGTCTGACAGTTACCAATGCTTAATCAGTGAGGCACCTATCTCAGCGATCTGTCTATTTCGTTCATCCAT
AGTTGCCTGACTCCCCGTCGTGTAGATAACTACGATACGGGAGGGCTTACCATCTGGCCCCAGTGCTGCA
ATGATACCGCGAGACCCACGCTCACCGGCTCCAGATTTATCAGCAATAAACCAGCCAGCCGGAAGGGCCG
AGCGCAGAAGTGGTCCTGCAACTTTATCCGCCTCCATCCAGTCTATTAATTGTTGCCGGGAAGCTAGAGT
AAGTAGTTCGCCAGTTAATAGTTTGCGCAACGTTGTTGCCATTGCTACAGGCATCGTGGTGTCACGCTCG
TCGTTTGGTATGGCTTCATTCAGCTCCGGTTCCCAACGATCAAGGCGAGTTACATGATCCCCCATGTTGT
GCAAAAAAGCGGTTAGCTCCTTCGGTCCTCCGATCGTTGTCAGAAGTAAGTTGGCCGCAGTGTTATCACT
CATGGTTATGGCAGCACTGCATAATTCTCTTACTGTCATGCCATCCGTAAGATGCTTTTCTGTGACTGGT
GAGTACTCAACCAAGTCATTCTGAGAATAGTGTATGCGGCGACCGAGTTGCTCTTGCCCGGCGTCAATAC
GGGATAATACCGCGCCACATAGCAGAACTTTAAAAGTGCTCATCATTGGAAAACGTTCTTCGGGGCGAAA
ACTCTCAAGGATCTTACCGCTGTTGAGATCCAGTTCGATGTAACCCACTCGTGCACCCAACTGATCTTCA
GCATCTTTTACTTTCACCAGCGTTTCTGGGTGAGCAAAAACAGGAAGGCAAAATGCCGCAAAAAAGGGAA
TAAGGGCGACACGGAAATGTTGAATACTCATACTCTTCCTTTTTCAATATTATTGAAGCATTTATCAGGG
TTATTGTCTCATGAGCGGATACATATTTGAATGTATTTAGAAAAATAAACAAATAGGGGTTCCGCGCACA
TTTCCCCGAAAAGTGCCACCTGACGTCGACGGATCGGGAGATCTCCCGATCCCCTATGGTGCACTCTCAG
TACAATCTGCTCTGATGCCGCATAGTTAAGCCAGTATCTGCTCCCTGCTTGTGTGTTGGAGGTCGCTGAG
TAGTGCGCGAGCAAAATTTAAGCTACAACAAGGCAAGGCTTGACCGACAATTGCATGAAGAATCTGCTTA
GGGTTAGGCGTTTTGCGCTGCTTCGCGATGTACGGGCCAGATATACGCGTTGACATTGATTATTGACTAG
TTATTAATAGTAATCAATTACGGGGTCATTAGTTCATAGCCCATATATGGAGTTCCGCGTTACATAACTT
ACGGTAAATGGCCCGCCTGGCTGACCGCCCAACGACCCCCGCCCATTGACGTCAATAATGACGTATGTTC
CCATAGTAACGCCAATAGGGACTTTCCATTGACGTCAATGGGTGGAGTATTTACGGTAAACTGCCCACTT
GGCAGTACATCAAGTGTATCATATGCCAAGTACGCCCCCTATTGACGTCAATGACGGTAAATGGCCCGCC
TGGCATTATGCCCAGTACATGACCTTATGGGACTTTCCTACTTGGCAGTACATCTACGTATTAGTCATCG
CTATTACCATGGTGATGCGGTTTTGGCAGTACATCAATGGGCGTGGATAGCGGTTTGACTCACGGGGATT
TCCAAGTCTCCACCCCATTGACGTCAATGGGAGTTTGTTTTGGCACCAAAATCAACGGGACTTTCCAAAA
TGTCGTAACAACTCCGCCCCATTGACGCAAATGGGCGGTAGGCGTGTACGGTGGGAGGTCTATATAAGCA
GCGCGTTTTGCCTGTACTGGGTCTCTCTGGTTAGACCAGATCTGAGCCTGGGAGCTCTCTGGCTAACTAG
GGAACCCACTGCTTAAGCCTCAATAAAGCTTGCCTTGAGTGCTTCAAGTAGTGTGTGCCCGTCTGTTGTG
TGACTCTGGTAACTAGAGATCCCTCAGACCCTTTTAGTCAGTGTGGAAAATCTCTAGCAGTGGCGCCCGA
ACAGGGACTTGAAAGCGAAAGGGAAACCAGAGGAGCTCTCTCGACGCAGGACTCGGCTTGCTGAAGCGCG
CACGGCAAGAGGCGAGGGGCGGCGACTGGTGAGTACGCCAAAAATTTTGACTAGCGGAGGCTAGAAGGAG
AGAGATGGGTGCGAGAGCGTCAGTATTAAGCGGGGGAGAATTAGATCGCGATGGGAAAAAATTCGGTTAA
GGCCAGGGGGAAAGAAAAAATATAAATTAAAACATATAGTATGGGCAAGCAGGGAGCTAGAACGATTCGC
AGTTAATCCTGGCCTGTTAGAAACATCAGAAGGCTGTAGACAAATACTGGGACAGCTACAACCATCCCTT
CAGACAGGATCAGAAGAACTTAGATCATTATATAATACAGTAGCAACCCTCTATTGTGTGCATCAAAGGA
TAGAGATAAAAGACACCAAGGAAGCTTTAGACAAGATAGAGGAAGAGCAAAACAAAAGTAAGACCACCGC
ACAGCAAGCGGCCGCTGATCTTCAGACCTGGAGGAGGAGATATGAGGGACAATTGGAGAAGTGAATTATA
TAAATATAAAGTAGTAAAAATTGAACCATTAGGAGTAGCACCCACCAAGGCAAAGAGAAGAGTGGTGCAG
AGAGAAAAAAGAGCAGTGGGAATAGGAGCTTTGTTCCTTGGGTTCTTGGGAGCAGCAGGAAGCACTATGG
GCGCAGCGTCAATGACGCTGACGGTACAGGCCAGACAATTATTGTCTGGTATAGTGCAGCAGCAGAACAA
TTTGCTGAGGGCTATTGAGGCGCAACAGCATCTGTTGCAACTCACAGTCTGGGGCATCAAGCAGCTCCAG
GCAAGAATCCTGGCTGTGGAAAGATACCTAAAGGATCAACAGCTCCTGGGGATTTGGGGTTGCTCTGGAA
AACTCATTTGCACCACTGCTGTGCCTTGGAATGCTAGTTGGAGTAATAAATCTCTGGAACAGATTTGGAA
TCACACGACCTGGATGGAGTGGGACAGAGAAATTAACAATTACACAAGCTTAATACACTCCTTAATTGAA
GAATCGCAAAACCAGCAAGAAAAGAATGAACAAGAATTATTGGAATTAGATAAATGGGCAAGTTTGTGGA
ATTGGTTTAACATAACAAATTGGCTGTGGTATATAAAATTATTCATAATGATAGTAGGAGGCTTGGTAGG
TTTAAGAATAGTTTTTGCTGTACTTTCTATAGTGAATAGAGTTAGGCAGGGATATTCACCATTATCGTTT
CAGACCCACCTCCCAACCCCGAGGGGACCCGACAGGCCCGAAGGAATAGAAGAAGAAGGTGGAGAGAGAG
ACAGAGACAGATCCATTCGATTAGTGAACGGATCGGCACTGCGTGCGCCAATTCTGCAGACAAATGGCAG
TATTCATCCACAATTTTAAAAGAAAAGGGGGGATTGGGGGGTACAGTGCAGGGGAAAGAATAGTAGACAT
AATAGCAACAGACATACAAACTAAAGAATTACAAAAACAAATTACAAAAATTCAAAATTTTCGGGTTTAT
TACAGGGACAGCAGAGATCCAGTTTGGTTAATTAACCCGTGTCGGCTCCAGATCT
Features (pLannotate 1.2.2; 32 found; start..end, strand, type, name):
      1..1212    +  promoter       UbC promoter: human ubiquitin C promoter
   1226..2719    +  CDS            CRY2PHR: N-terminal photolyase homology region of Arabidopsis thaliana cryptochrome 2 binds to CIB1 upon exposure to blue light (Kennedy et al., 2010)
   2792..3487    +  CDS            TagBFP: TagBFP is a basic (constitutively fluorescent) blue fluorescent protein published in 2008, derived from Entacmaea quadricolor. It is reported to be a very rapidly-maturing monomer with very low acid sensitivity.
   3530..4417    +  CDS            YTHDF1 (fragment): YTHD1_HUMAN - Also known as C20orf21 From Homo sapiens (Human).
   4428..4452    +  misc_feature   MCS (fragment): pBluescript multiple cloning site
   4452..5040    +  misc_feature   WPRE: woodchuck hepatitis virus posttranscriptional regulatory element
   4977..5558    +  CDS            nef (fragment): NEF_HV1H2 - Experimental evidence at protein level: Swiss-Prot protein existence level 1. Extracellular Nef protein targets CD4(+) T-lymphocytes for apoptosis by interacting with CXCR4 surface receptors. From Human immunodeficiency virus type 1 group M subtype B (isolate HXB2) (HIV-1).
   5565..5745    +  LTR            5' LTR (truncated): truncated 5' long terminal repeat (LTR) from HIV-1
   5777..6001    +  polyA_signal   bGH poly(A) signal: bovine growth hormone polyadenylation signal
   6005..6026    +  promoter       SV40 promoter (fragment): SV40 enhancer and early promoter
   6047..6475    +  rep_origin     f1 ori (sequence partly withheld): f1 bacteriophage origin of replication; arrow indicates direction of (+) strand synthesis
   6489..6818    +  promoter       SV40 promoter: SV40 enhancer and early promoter
   6866..6913    +  promoter       EM7 promoter: synthetic bacterial promoter&nbsp
   6932..7306    +  CDS            BleoR: antibiotic-binding protein; Sh ble from Streptoalloteichus hindustanus; confers resistance to bleomycin, phleomycin, and Zeocin™
   7316..7441    +  CDS            ble (fragment): BLE_KLEPN - Experimental evidence at protein level: Swiss-Prot protein existence level 1. Binding protein with a strong affinity to the bleomycin family of antibiotics. Binds to CL990; an antimitotic-antibiotic compound. From Klebsiella pneumoniae.
   7436..7557    +  polyA_signal   SV40 poly(A) signal: SV40 polyadenylation signal
   7628..7650    -  protein_bind   lac operator (fragment): The lac repressor binds to the lac operator to inhibit transcription in E. coli. This inhibition can be relieved by adding lactose or isopropyl-β-D-thiogalactopyranoside (IPTG). lac repressor encoded by lacI
   7654..7684    -  promoter       lac promoter: promoter for the E. coli lac operon
   7699..7720    -  protein_bind   CAP binding site: CAP binding activates transcription in the presence of cAMP. E. coli catabolite activator protein
   7733..7825    -  CDS            lacI (fragment): lac repressor; lacI; The lac repressor binds to the lac operator to inhibit transcription in E. coli. This inhibition can be relieved by adding lactose or isopropyl-β-D-thiogalactopyranoside (IPTG).
   8008..8596    -  rep_origin     ori: high-copy-number ColE1/pMB1/pBR322/pUC origin of replication
   8767..9627    -  CDS            AmpR: β-lactamase; bla; confers resistance to ampicillin, carbenicillin, and related antibiotics
   9628..9732    -  promoter       AmpR promoter: bla
   9791..9843    -  misc_feature   bom (fragment): basis of mobility region from pBR322
   9998..10377   +  enhancer       CMV enhancer: human cytomegalovirus immediate early enhancer
  10378..10577   +  promoter       CMV promoter: human cytomegalovirus (CMV) immediate early promoter
  10595..10775   +  LTR            5' LTR (truncated): truncated 5' long terminal repeat (LTR) from HIV-1
  10822..10947   +  misc_feature   HIV-1 Ψ: packaging signal of human immunodeficiency virus type 1
  10931..11294   +  CDS            HIV-1 gag (fragment): gag protein from human immunodeficiency virus 1; gag
  11440..11673   +  misc_feature   RRE: The Rev response element (RRE) of HIV-1 allows for Rev-dependent mRNA export from the nucleus to the cytoplasm.
  12050..12150   +  CDS            Rev (fragment): human immunodeficiency virus 1 (HIV-1) Rev protein; rev; enhances nuclear export of unspliced and incompletely spliced viral mRNAs
  12200..12317   +  misc_feature   cPPT/CTS: central polypurine tract and central termination sequence of HIV-1
