[The description below was written by a language model from this plasmid's Addgene catalogue record and pLannotate feature annotations shown in this document.]
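Description:
CRY2olig-BFP-YTHDF1(D401N)-C is an HIV-1-based lentiviral transfer plasmid built on the pFUGW-CRY2olig-BFP backbone for expression in mammalian cells. It is propagated in E. coli through a high-copy ColE1/pUC-type origin with ampicillin resistance. An f1 origin is also present, along with a backbone SV40/EM7-driven BleoR (Zeocin resistance) cassette that lies outside the viral transfer region. The viral genome is transcribed from a CMV enhancer/promoter fused to a truncated 5' LTR. It carries the Ψ packaging signal with a gag fragment, the RRE for Rev-dependent export, the cPPT/CTS, a WPRE downstream of the transgene, and a 3' LTR that the annotation software also labels as a truncated LTR, followed by a bGH polyadenylation signal. Packaging functions must be supplied in trans.

The payload is a single fusion open reading frame driven by the human ubiquitin C promoter. At the N-terminus is the photolyase homology region of Arabidopsis cryptochrome 2; the construct name designates this as the CRY2olig variant, which is known for strong blue-light-induced clustering. It is followed by TagBFP as a blue fluorescent marker, then by the C-terminal portion of human YTHDF1 (residues 264–559) bearing a D401N substitution. This arrangement allows the YTHDF1 fragment to be oligomerised on demand by illumination while its localisation is followed by fluorescence. The record does not state the functional effect of D401N. The associated publication concerns the role of m6A-binding YTHDF proteins in stress granule formation, suggesting use in optogenetic clustering experiments in that setting.
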