Addgene plasmid #155354: CRY2olig-BFP-YTHDF1(D401N)-C
Purpose: Lentivector to express human YTHDF1(264-559) with D401N mutation and CRY2olig-BFP at the N-terminal
Depositing lab: Xiaowei Zhuang. Depositing organization: Harvard University. Publication: m(6)A-binding YTHDF proteins promote stress granule formation. Fu Y, Zhuang X. Nat Chem Biol. 2020 May 25. pii: 10.1038/s41589-020-0524-y. doi: 10.1038/s41589-020-0524-y. PubMed 32451507.
Backbone
  Vector backbone: pFUGW-CRY2olig-BFP
  Vector type: Mammalian Expression, Lentiviral
Growth in bacteria
  Bacterial resistance: Ampicillin, 100 μg/mL
  Growth temperature: 37°C
  Growth strain: NEB Stable
  Copy number: Unknown
Gene/Insert
  Gene/Insert name: YTHDF1(264-559)
  Species: H. sapiens (human)
  Mutation: D401N
  Cloning method: Gibson Cloning
  Sequencing primers: 5′ UBC: GTGAGGCGTCAGTTTCTTTG; 3′ CGGAAAGGAGCTGACAGGTG
Terms and licenses: Academic/Nonprofit Terms; Industry Terms: Not Available to Industry
How to cite: CRY2olig-BFP-YTHDF1(D401N)-C was a gift from Xiaowei Zhuang (Addgene plasmid # 155354 ; http://n2t.net/addgene:155354 ; RRID:Addgene_155354)
