>Addgene plasmid #155354 | CRY2olig-BFP-YTHDF1(D401N)-C | depositor partial sequence | sequence record 300671 | CRY2olig-BFP-YTHDF1(D401N)-C sequence 3204 bps
ATGAAGATGGACAAAAAGACTATAGTTTGGTTTAGAAGAGACCTAAGGATTGAGGATAATCCTGCATTAG
CAGCAGCTGCTCACGAAGGATCTGTTTTTCCTGTCTTCATTTGGTGTCCTGAAGAAGAAGGACAGTTTTA
TCCTGGAAGAGCTTCAAGATGGTGGATGAAACAATCACTTGCTCACTTATCTCAATCCTTGAAGGCTCTT
GGATCTGACCTCACTTTAATCAAAACCCACAACACGATTTCAGCGATCTTGGATTGTATCCGCGTTACCG
GTGCTACAAAAGTCGTCTTTAACCACCTCTATGATCCTGTTTCGTTAGTTCGGGACCATACCGTAAAGGA
GAAGCTGGTGGAACGTGGGATCTCTGTGCAAAGCTACAATGGAGATCTATTGTATGAACCGTGGGAGATA
TACTGCGAAAAGGGCAAACCTTTTACGAGTTTCAATTCTTACTGGAAGAAATGCTTAGATATGTCGATTG
AATCCGTTATGCTTCCTCCTCCTTGGCGGTTGATGCCAATAACTGCAGCGGCTGAAGCGATTTGGGCGTG
TTCGATTGAAGAACTAGGGCTGGAGAATGAGGCCGAGAAACCGAGCAATGCGTTGTTAACTAGAGCTTGG
TCTCCAGGATGGAGCAATGCTGATAAGTTACTAAATGAGTTCATCGAGAAGCAGTTGATAGATTATGCAA
AGAACAGCAAGAAAGTTGTTGGGAATTCTACTTCACTACTTTCTCCGTATCTCCATTTCGGGGAAATAAG
CGTCAGACACGTTTTCCAGTGTGCCCGGATGAAACAAATTATATGGGCAAGAGATAAGAACAGTGAAGGA
GAAGAAAGTGCAGATCTTTTTCTTAGGGGAATCGGTTTAAGAGAGTATTCTCGGTATATATGTTTCAACT
TCCCGTTTACTCACGAGCAATCGTTGTTGAGTCATCTTCGGTTTTTCCCTTGGGATGCTGATGTTGATAA
GTTCAAGGCCTGGAGACAAGGCAGGACCGGTTATCCGTTGGTGGATGCCGGAATGAGAGAGCTTTGGGCT
ACCGGATGGATGCATAACAGAATAAGAGTGATTGTTTCAAGCTTTGCTGTGAAGTTTCTTCTCCTTCCAT
GGAAATGGGGAATGAAGTATTTCTGGGATACACTTTTGGATGCTGATTTGGAATGTGACATCCTTGGCTG
GCAGTATATCTCTGGGAGTATCCCCGATGGCCACGAGCTTGATCGCTTGGACAATCCCGCGTTACAAGGC
GCCAAATATGACCCAGAAGGTGAGTACATAAGGCAATGGCTTCCCGAGCTTGCGAGATTGCCAACTGAAT
GGATCCATCATCCATGGGACGCTCCTTTAACCGTACTCAAAGCTTCTGGTGTGGAACTCGGAACAAACTA
TGCGAAACCCATTGTAGACATCGACACAGCTCGTGAGCTACTAGCTAAAGCTATTTCAAGAACCCGTGGA
GCACAGATCATGATCGGAGCAGCAGCCCGGGATCCACCGGTCGCCACCGATCCAGGTGGTGGTTCAGGAG
GCGGCGGAGGTGGAGGTGGAAGCGGTAGCGAGCTGATTAAGGAGAACATGCACATGAAGCTGTACATGGA
GGGCACCGTGGACAACCATCACTTCAAGTGCACATCCGAGGGCGAAGGCAAGCCCTACGAGGGCACCCAG
ACCATGAGAATCAAGGTGGTCGAGGGCGGCCCTCTCCCCTTCGCCTTCGACATCCTGGCTACTAGCTTCC
TCTACGGCAGCAAGACCTTCATCAACCACACCCAGGGCATCCCCGACTTCTTCAAGCAGTCCTTCCCTGA
GGGCTTCACATGGGAGAGAGTCACCACATACGAAGACGGGGGCGTGCTGACCGCTACCCAGGACACCAGC
CTCCAGGACGGCTGCCTCATCTACAACGTCAAGATCAGAGGGGTGAACTTCACATCCAACGGCCCTGTGA
TGCAGAAGAAAACACTCGGCTGGGAGGCCTTCACCGAGACGCTGTACCCCGCTGACGGCGGCCTGGAAGG
CAGAAACGACATGGCCCTGAAGCTCGTGGGCGGGAGCCATCTGATCGCAAACATCAAGACCACATATAGA
TCCAAGAAACCCGCTAAGAACCTCAAGATGCCTGGCGTCTACTATGTGGACTACAGACTGGAAAGAATCA
AGGAGGCCAACAACGAGACCTACGTCGAGCAGCACGAGGTGGCAGTGGCCAGATACTGCGACCTCCCTAG
CAAACTGGGGCACAAGCTTAATGGTGGAGGTAGTGGAAGTGGCGGAAGCGGAAGCCTAGGCGCGCCCATA
AAGCATAACATGGACATTGGCACCTGGGATAACAAGGGGCCTGTGCCGAAGGCCCCAGTCCCCCAGCAGG
CACCCTCTCCACAGGCTGCCCCACAGCCCCAGCAGGTGGCTCAGCCTCTCCCAGCACAGCCCCCAGCTTT
GGCTCAACCGCAGTATCAGAGCCCTCAGCAGCCACCCCAGACCCGCTGGGTTGCCCCACGCAACAGAAAC
GCGGCGTTTGGGCAGAGCGGAGGGGCTGGCAGCGATAGCAACTCTCCTGGAAACGTCCAGCCTAATTCTG
CCCCCAGCGTCGAATCCCACCCCGTCCTTGAAAAACTGAAGGCTGCTCACAGCTACAACCCGAAAGAGTT
TGAGTGGAATCTGAAAAGCGGGCGTGTGTTCATCATCAAGAGCTACTCTGAGGACAACATCCACCGCTCC
ATTAAGTACTCCATCTGGTGTAGCACAGAGCACGGCAACAAGCGCCTGGACAGCGCCTTCCGCTGCATGA
GCAGCAAGGGGCCCGTCTACCTGCTCTTCAGCGTCAATGGGAGTGGGCATTTTTGTGGGGTGGCCGAGAT
GAAGTCCCCCGTGGACTACGGCACCAGTGCCGGGGTCTGGTCTCAGGACAAGTGGAAGGGGAAGTTTGAT
GTCCAGTGGATTTTTGTTAAGGATGTACCCAATAACCAGCTCCGGCACATCAGGCTGGAGAATAACGACA
ACAAACCGGTCACAAACTCCCGGGACACCCAGGAGGTGCCCTTAGAAAAAGCCAAGCAAGTGCTGAAAAT
TATCAGTTCCTACAAGCACACAACCTCCATCTTCGACGACTTTGCTCACTACGAGAAGCGCCAGGAGGAG
GAGGAGGTGGTGCGCAAGGAACGGCAGAGTCGAAACAAACAACCTGCAGGTTGA
